Addgene plasmid #139687: pcDNA8-Flag-LARS(1-720aa)
Purpose: Expresses N-teminal Flag tagged aa 1- 720 of LARS1
Depositing lab: Jie Chen. Depositing organization: University of Illinois at Urbana-Champaign. Publication: Leucyl-tRNA Synthetase Activates Vps34 in Amino Acid-Sensing mTORC1 Signaling. Yoon MS, Son K, Arauz E, Han JM, Kim S, Chen J. Cell Rep. 2016 Aug 9;16(6):1510-1517. doi: 10.1016/j.celrep.2016.07.008. Epub 2016 Jul 28. PubMed 27477288.
Backbone
  Vector backbone: pCDNA3-FLAG TAGGED
  Backbone manufacturer: Flag inserted and cloning site modified in lab
  Backbone size w/o insert (bp): 5400
  Modifications to backbone: CMV promoter - T7 promoter - HindI - NotI - Kozak sequence - Flag - BamHI - LRS-XhoI…
  Vector type: Mammalian Expression
  Selectable markers: Neomycin (select with G418)
Growth in bacteria
  Bacterial resistance: Ampicillin, 100 μg/mL
  Growth temperature: 37°C
  Growth strain: DH5alpha
  Copy number: Unknown
Gene/Insert
  Gene/Insert name: LARS1 (alt names: Leucyl-tRNA-synthetase; LRS)
  Species: H. sapiens (human)
  Insert size (bp): 2160
  Entrez Gene: LARS1 (a.k.a. HSPC192, ILFS1, LARS, LEURS, LEUS, LFIS, LRS, PIG44, RNTLS, cLRS, hr025Cl)
  Promoter: CMV
  Tag / fusion protein: FLAG (N terminal on insert)
  Cloning method: Restriction Enzyme; 5′ cloning site BamHI (not destroyed); 3′ cloning site XhoI (not destroyed)
  Sequencing primers: 5′ CMV-F; 3′ BGH-REV
Terms and licenses: Academic/Nonprofit Terms; Industry Terms: Not Available to Industry
How to cite: pcDNA8-Flag-LARS(1-720aa) was a gift from Jie Chen (Addgene plasmid # 139687 ; http://n2t.net/addgene:139687 ; RRID:Addgene_139687)
