[The description below was written by a language model from this plasmid's Addgene catalogue record and pLannotate feature annotations shown in this document.]
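Description:
pcDNA8-Flag-LARS(1-720aa) is a mammalian expression plasmid built on a laboratory-modified, FLAG-tagged pcDNA3 backbone, with a full sequenced length of about 7.6 kb. It is propagated in E. coli through a high-copy ColE1/pUC-type origin and selected with ampicillin via the β-lactamase gene; an f1 origin is also present, which allows single-stranded DNA production. For selection in mammalian cells, an SV40 enhancer/early promoter drives a neomycin phosphotransferase gene followed by the SV40 polyadenylation signal, conferring G418 resistance. Small annotated fragments (bom, lac promoter/operator, lacI, ble and a short HIV-1 LTR-like match) appear to be backbone remnants or short sequence matches rather than functional parts of the design.

The payload is a 2,160 bp fragment of human LARS1 (leucyl-tRNA synthetase, LRS) encoding amino acids 1 to 720, cloned between BamHI and XhoI sites that remain intact. Transcription is driven by the CMV immediate early enhancer and promoter and terminated by the bovine growth hormone polyadenylation signal. According to the backbone description, a Kozak sequence and an N-terminal FLAG epitope lie just upstream of the insert, so the truncated protein can be detected or immunoprecipitated with anti-FLAG antibodies; the FLAG tag itself is not separately called in the feature table. A T7 promoter upstream and an oppositely oriented SP6 promoter downstream flank the insert and could support in vitro transcription. The associated publication concerns leucyl-tRNA synthetase activating Vps34 in amino acid-sensing mTORC1 signalling, so this truncation is presumably one of a set of deletion constructs for mapping functional or interaction regions of LRS, although the record does not state that explicitly.
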