Features (pLannotate 1.2.2; 21 found; start..end, strand, type, name):
     28..80      -  misc_feature   bom (fragment): basis of mobility region from pBR322
    235..614     +  enhancer       CMV enhancer: human cytomegalovirus immediate early enhancer
    615..818     +  promoter       CMV promoter: human cytomegalovirus (CMV) immediate early promoter
    814..847     +  LTR            5' LTR (truncated) (fragment): truncated 5' long terminal repeat (LTR) from HIV-1
    863..881     +  promoter       T7 promoter: promoter for bacteriophage T7 RNA polymerase
    945..3104    +  CDS            LARS1 (fragment): SYLC_HUMAN - Also known as KIAA1352, LARS. Experimental evidence at protein level: Swiss-Prot protein existence level 1. Catalyzes the specific attachment of an amino acid to its cognate tRNA in a two step reaction: the amino acid (AA) is first activated by ATP to form AA-AMP and then transferred to the acceptor end of the tRNA. Exhibits a post-transfer editing activity to hydrolyze mischarged tRNAs. From Homo sapiens (Human).
   3129..3147    -  promoter       SP6 promoter: promoter for bacteriophage SP6 RNA polymerase
   3173..3397    +  polyA_signal   bGH poly(A) signal: bovine growth hormone polyadenylation signal
   3401..3422    +  promoter       SV40 promoter (fragment): SV40 enhancer and early promoter
   3443..3871    +  rep_origin     f1 ori (sequence partly withheld): f1 bacteriophage origin of replication; arrow indicates direction of (+) strand synthesis
   3885..4214    +  promoter       SV40 promoter: SV40 enhancer and early promoter
   4281..5072    +  CDS            neo: KKA2_KLEPN - Also known as kan, nptII. Experimental evidence at protein level: Swiss-Prot protein existence level 1. Resistance to kanamycin, neomycin, paromomycin, ribostamycin, butirosin and gentamicin B. From Klebsiella pneumoniae.
   5096..5254    +  CDS            ble (fragment): BLE_KLEPN - Experimental evidence at protein level: Swiss-Prot protein existence level 1. Binding protein with a strong affinity to the bleomycin family of antibiotics. Binds to CL990; an antimitotic-antibiotic compound. From Klebsiella pneumoniae.
   5249..5370    +  polyA_signal   SV40 poly(A) signal: SV40 polyadenylation signal
   5443..5459    -  protein_bind   lac operator: The lac repressor binds to the lac operator to inhibit transcription in E. coli. This inhibition can be relieved by adding lactose or isopropyl-β-D-thiogalactopyranoside (IPTG). lac repressor encoded by lacI
   5467..5497    -  promoter       lac promoter: promoter for the E. coli lac operon
   5512..5533    -  protein_bind   CAP binding site: CAP binding activates transcription in the presence of cAMP. E. coli catabolite activator protein
   5546..5638    -  CDS            lacI (fragment): lac repressor; lacI; The lac repressor binds to the lac operator to inhibit transcription in E. coli. This inhibition can be relieved by adding lactose or isopropyl-β-D-thiogalactopyranoside (IPTG).
   5821..6409    -  rep_origin     ori: high-copy-number ColE1/pMB1/pBR322/pUC origin of replication
   6580..7440    -  CDS            AmpR: β-lactamase; bla; confers resistance to ampicillin, carbenicillin, and related antibiotics
   7441..7545    -  promoter       AmpR promoter: bla
>Addgene plasmid #139687 | pcDNA8-Flag-LARS(1-720aa) | addgene full sequence | sequence record 307495 | Addgene NGS Result
GACGGATCGGGAGATCTCCCGATCCCCTATGGTGCACTCTCAGTACAATCTGCTCTGATGCCGCATAGTT
AAGCCAGTATCTGCTCCCTGCTTGTGTGTTGGAGGTCGCTGAGTAGTGCGCGAGCAAAATTTAAGCTACA
ACAAGGCAAGGCTTGACCGACAATTGCATGAAGAATCTGCTTAGGGTTAGGCGTTTTGCGCTGCTTCGCG
ATGTACGGGCCAGATATACGCGTTGACATTGATTATTGACTAGTTATTAATAGTAATCAATTACGGGGTC
ATTAGTTCATAGCCCATATATGGAGTTCCGCGTTACATAACTTACGGTAAATGGCCCGCCTGGCTGACCG
CCCAACGACCCCCGCCCATTGACGTCAATAATGACGTATGTTCCCATAGTAACGCCAATAGGGACTTTCC
ATTGACGTCAATGGGTGGAGTATTTACGGTAAACTGCCCACTTGGCAGTACATCAAGTGTATCATATGCC
AAGTACGCCCCCTATTGACGTCAATGACGGTAAATGGCCCGCCTGGCATTATGCCCAGTACATGACCTTA
TGGGACTTTCCTACTTGGCAGTACATCTACGTATTAGTCATCGCTATTACCATGGTGATGCGGTTTTGGC
AGTACATCAATGGGCGTGGATAGCGGTTTGACTCACGGGGATTTCCAAGTCTCCACCCCATTGACGTCAA
TGGGAGTTTGTTTTGGCACCAAAATCAACGGGACTTTCCAAAATGTCGTAACAACTCCGCCCCATTGACG
CAAATGGGCGGTAGGCGTGTACGGTGGGAGGTCTATATAAGCAGAGCTCTCTGGCTAACTAGAGAACCCA
CTGCTTACTGGCTTATCGAAATTAATACGACTCACTATAGGGAGACCCAAGCTTGGGGGGCGGCCGCCAT
GGATTATAAAGATGATGATGATGGATCGGATCCCATGGCGGAAAGAAAAGGAACAGCCAAAGTGGACTTT
TTGAAGAAGATTGAGAAAGAAATCCAACAGAAATGGGATACTGAGAGAGTGTTTGAGGTCAATGCATCTA
ATTTAGAGAAACAGACCAGCAAGGGCAAGTATTTTGTAACCTTCCCATATCCATATATGAATGGACGCCT
TCATTTGGGACACACGTTTTCTTTATCCAAATGTGAGTTTGCTGTAGGGTACCAGCGATTGAAAGGAAAA
TGTTGTCTGTTTCCCTTTGGCCTGCACTGTACTGGAATGCCTATTAAGGCATGTGCTGATAAGTTGAAAA
GAGAAATAGAGCTGTATGGTTGCCCCCCTGATTTTCCAGATGAAGAAGAGGAAGAGGAAGAAACCAGTGT
TAAAACAGAAGATATAATAATTAAGGATAAAGCTAAAGGAAAAAAGAGTAAAGCTGCTGCTAAAGCTGGA
TCTTCTAAATACCAGTGGGGCATTATGAAATCCCTTGGCCTGTCTGATGAAGAGATAGTAAAATTTTCTG
AAGCAGAACATTGGCTTGATTATTTCCCGCCACTGGCTATTCAGGATTTAAAAAGAATGGGTTTGAAGGT
AGACTGGCGTCGTTCCTTCATCACCACTGATGTTAATCCTTACTATGATTCATTTGTCAGATGGCAATTT
TTAACATTAAGAGAAAGAAACAAAATTAAATTTGGGAAGCGGTATACAATTTACTCTCCGAAAGATGGAC
AGCCTTGCATGGATCATGATAGACAAACTGGAGAGGGTGTTGGACCTCAGGAATATACTTTACTCAAATT
GAAGGTGCTTGAGCCATACCCATCTAAATTAAGTGGCCTGAAAGGTAAAAATATTTTCTTGGTGGCTGCT
ACTCTCAGACCTGAGACCATGTTTGGGCAGACAAATTGTTGGGTTCGTCCTGATATGAAGTACATTGGAT
TTGAGACGGTGAATGGTGATATATTCATCTGTACCCAAAAAGCAGCCAGGAATATGTCATACCAGGGCTT
TACCAAAGACAATGGCGTGGTGCCTGTTGTTAAGGAATTAATGGGGGAGGAAATTCTTGGTGCATCACTT
TCTGCACCTTTAACATCATACAAGGTGATCTATGTTCTCCCAATGCTAACTATTAAGGAGGATAAAGGCA
CTGGTGTGGTTACAAGTGTTCCTTCCGACTCCCCTGATGATATTGCTGCCCTCAGAGACTTGAAGAAAAA
GCAAGCCTTACGAGCAAAATATGGAATTAGAGATGACATGGTCTTGCCATTTGAGCCGGTGCCAGTCATT
GAAATCCCAGGTTTTGGAAATCTTTCTGCTGTAACCATTTGTGATGAGTTGAAAATTCAGAGCCAGAATG
ACCGGGAAAAACTTGCAGAAGCAAAGGAGAAGATATATCTAAAAGGATTTTATGAGGGTATCATGTTGGT
GGATGGATTTAAAGGACAGAAGGTTCAAGATGTAAAGAAGACTATTCAGAAAAAGATGATTGACGCTGGA
GATGCACTTATTTACATGGAACCAGAGAAACAAGTGATGTCCAGGTCGTCAGATGAATGTGTTGTGGCTC
TGTGTGACCAGTGGTACTTGGATTATGGAGAAGAGAATTGGAAGAAACAGACATCTCAGTGCTTGAAGAA
CCTGGAAACATTCTGTGAGGAGACCAGGAGGAATTTTGAAGCCACCTTAGGTTGGCTACAAGAACATGCT
TGCTCAAGAACTTATGGTCTAGGCACTCACCTGCCTTGGGATGAGCAGTGGCTGATTGAATCACTTTCTG
ACTCCACTATTTACATGGCATTTTACACAGTTGCACACCTATTGCAGGGGGGTAACTTGCATGGACAGGC
AGAGTCTCCGCTGGGCATTAGACCGCAACAGATGACCAAGGAAGTTTGGGATTATGTTTTCTTCAAGGAG
GCTCCATTTCCTAAGACTCAGATTGCAAAGGAAAAATTAGATCAGTTAAAGCAGGAGTTTGAATTCTGGT
ATCCTGTTGATCTTCGCGTCTCTGGCAAGGATCTTGTTCCAAATCATCTTTCATATTACCTTTATAATCA
TGTGGCTATGTGGCCGGAACAAAGTGACAAATGGCCTACAGCTGTGAGAGCAAATGGACATCTCCTCCTG
AACTCTGAGAAGATGTCAAAATCCTAACTCGAGTCTAGAGGGCCCTATTCTATAGTGTCACCTAAATGCT
AGAGCTCGCTGATCAGCCTCGACTGTGCCTTCTAGTTGCCAGCCATCTGTTGTTTGCCCCTCCCCCGTGC
CTTCCTTGACCCTGGAAGGTGCCACTCCCACTGTCCTTTCCTAATAAAATGAGGAAATTGCATCGCATTG
TCTGAGTAGGTGTCATTCTATTCTGGGGGGTGGGGTGGGGCAGGACAGCAAGGGGGAGGATTGGGAAGAC
AATAGCAGGCATGCTGGGGATGCGGTGGGCTCTATGGCTTCTGAGGCGGAAAGAACCAGCTGGGGCTCTA
GGGGGTATCCCC
[124 nt withheld, positions 3443-3566]
C
[91 nt withheld, positions 3568-3658]
A
[49 nt withheld, positions 3660-3708]
CCTTTGACGTTGGAGTCCACGTTCTTT
[37 nt withheld, positions 3736-3772]
ACCCTATCTCGGTCTATTCTTTTGATTTATAAGGGATTTTGCCGATTTCGGCCTATTGGTTAAAAAATGA
GCTGATTTAACAAAAATTTAACGCGAATTAATTCTGTGGAATGTGTGTCAGTTAGGGTGTGGAAAGTCCC
CAGGCTCCCCAGCAGGCAGAAGTATGCAAAGCATGCATCTCAATTAGTCAGCAACCAGGTGTGGAAAGTC
CCCAGGCTCCCCAGCAGGCAGAAGTATGCAAAGCATGCATCTCAATTAGTCAGCAACCATAGTCCCGCCC
CTAACTCCGCCCATCCCGCCCCTAACTCCGCCCAGTTCCGCCCATTCTCCGCCCCATGGCTGACTAATTT
TTTTTATTTATGCAGAGGCCGAGGCCGCCTCTGCCTCTGAGCTATTCCAGAAGTAGTGAGGAGGCTTTTT
TGGAGGCCTAGGCTTTTGCAAAAAGCTCCCGGGAGCTTGTATATCCATTTTCGGATCTGATCAAGAGACA
GGATGAGGATCGTTTCGCATGATTGAACAAGATGGATTGCACGCAGGTTCTCCGGCCGCTTGGGTGGAGA
GGCTATTCGGCTATGACTGGGCACAACAGACAATCGGCTGCTCTGATGCCGCCGTGTTCCGGCTGTCAGC
GCAGGGGCGCCCGGTTCTTTTTGTCAAGACCGACCTGTCCGGTGCCCTGAATGAACTGCAGGACGAGGCA
GCGCGGCTATCGTGGCTGGCCACGACGGGCGTTCCTTGCGCAGCTGTGCTCGACGTTGTCACTGAAGCGG
GAAGGGACTGGCTGCTATTGGGCGAAGTGCCGGGGCAGGATCTCCTGTCATCTCACCTTGCTCCTGCCGA
GAAAGTATCCATCATGGCTGATGCAATGCGGCGGCTGCATACGCTTGATCCGGCTACCTGCCCATTCGAC
CACCAAGCGAAACATCGCATCGAGCGAGCACGTACTCGGATGGAAGCCGGTCTTGTCGATCAGGATGATC
TGGACGAAGAGCATCAGGGGCTCGCGCCAGCCGAACTGTTCGCCAGGCTCAAGGCGCGCATGCCCGACGG
CGAGGATCTCGTCGTGACCCATGGCGATGCCTGCTTGCCGAATATCATGGTGGAAAATGGCCGCTTTTCT
GGATTCATCGACTGTGGCCGGCTGGGTGTGGCGGACCGCTATCAGGACATAGCGTTGGCTACCCGTGATA
TTGCTGAAGAGCTTGGCGGCGAATGGGCTGACCGCTTCCTCGTGCTTTACGGTATCGCCGCTCCCGATTC
GCAGCGCATCGCCTTCTATCGCCTTCTTGACGAGTTCTTCTGAGCGGGACTCTGGGGTTCGAAATGACCG
ACCAAGCGACGCCCAACCTGCCATCACGAGATTTCGATTCCACCGCCGCCTTCTATGAAAGGTTGGGCTT
CGGAATCGTTTTCCGGGACGCCGGCTGGATGATCCTCCAGCGCGGGGATCTCATGCTGGAGTTCTTCGCC
CACCCCAACTTGTTTATTGCAGCTTATAATGGTTACAAATAAAGCAATAGCATCACAAATTTCACAAATA
AAGCATTTTTTTCACTGCATTCTAGTTGTGGTTTGTCCAAACTCATCAATGTATCTTATCATGTCTGTAT
ACCGTCGACCTCTAGCTAGAGCTTGGCGTAATCATGGTCATAGCTGTTTCCTGTGTGAAATTGTTATCCG
CTCACAATTCCACACAACATACGAGCCGGAAGCATAAAGTGTAAAGCCTGGGGTGCCTAATGAGTGAGCT
AACTCACATTAATTGCGTTGCGCTCACTGCCCGCTTTCCAGTCGGGAAACCTGTCGTGCCAGCTGCATTA
ATGAATCGGCCAACGCGCGGGGAGAGGCGGTTTGCGTATTGGGCGCTCTTCCGCTTCCTCGCTCACTGAC
TCGCTGCGCTCGGTCGTTCGGCTGCGGCGAGCGGTATCAGCTCACTCAAAGGCGGTAATACGGTTATCCA
CAGAATCAGGGGATAACGCAGGAAAGAACATGTGAGCAAAAGGCCAGCAAAAGGCCAGGAACCGTAAAAA
GGCCGCGTTGCTGGCGTTTTTCCATAGGCTCCGCCCCCCTGACGAGCATCACAAAAATCGACGCTCAAGT
CAGAGGTGGCGAAACCCGACAGGACTATAAAGATACCAGGCGTTTCCCCCTGGAAGCTCCCTCGTGCGCT
CTCCTGTTCCGACCCTGCCGCTTACCGGATACCTGTCCGCCTTTCTCCCTTCGGGAAGCGTGGCGCTTTC
TCATAGCTCACGCTGTAGGTATCTCAGTTCGGTGTAGGTCGTTCGCTCCAAGCTGGGCTGTGTGCACGAA
CCCCCCGTTCAGCCCGACCGCTGCGCCTTATCCGGTAACTATCGTCTTGAGTCCAACCCGGTAAGACACG
ACTTATCGCCACTGGCAGCAGCCACTGGTAACAGGATTAGCAGAGCGAGGTATGTAGGCGGTGCTACAGA
GTTCTTGAAGTGGTGGCCTAACTACGGCTACACTAGAAGAACAGTATTTGGTATCTGCGCTCTGCTGAAG
CCAGTTACCTTCGGAAAAAGAGTTGGTAGCTCTTGATCCGGCAAACAAACCACCGCTGGTAGCGGTGGTT
TTTTTGTTTGCAAGCAGCAGATTACGCGCAGAAAAAAAGGATCTCAAGAAGATCCTTTGATCTTTTCTAC
GGGGTCTGACGCTCAGTGGAACGAAAACTCACGTTAAGGGATTTTGGTCATGAGATTATCAAAAAGGATC
TTCACCTAGATCCTTTTAAATTAAAAATGAAGTTTTAAATCAATCTAAAGTATATATGAGTAAACTTGGT
CTGACAGTTACCAATGCTTAATCAGTGAGGCACCTATCTCAGCGATCTGTCTATTTCGTTCATCCATAGT
TGCCTGACTCCCCGTCGTGTAGATAACTACGATACGGGAGGGCTTACCATCTGGCCCCAGTGCTGCAATG
ATACCGCGAGACCCACGCTCACCGGCTCCAGATTTATCAGCAATAAACCAGCCAGCCGGAAGGGCCGAGC
GCAGAAGTGGTCCTGCAACTTTATCCGCCTCCATCCAGTCTATTAATTGTTGCCGGGAAGCTAGAGTAAG
TAGTTCGCCAGTTAATAGTTTGCGCAACGTTGTTGCCATTGCTACAGGCATCGTGGTGTCACGCTCGTCG
TTTGGTATGGCTTCATTCAGCTCCGGTTCCCAACGATCAAGGCGAGTTACATGATCCCCCATGTTGTGCA
AAAAAGCGGTTAGCTCCTTCGGTCCTCCGATCGTTGTCAGAAGTAAGTTGGCCGCAGTGTTATCACTCAT
GGTTATGGCAGCACTGCATAATTCTCTTACTGTCATGCCATCCGTAAGATGCTTTTCTGTGACTGGTGAG
TACTCAACCAAGTCATTCTGAGAATAGTGTATGCGGCGACCGAGTTGCTCTTGCCCGGCGTCAATACGGG
ATAATACCGCGCCACATAGCAGAACTTTAAAAGTGCTCATCATTGGAAAACGTTCTTCGGGGCGAAAACT
CTCAAGGATCTTACCGCTGTTGAGATCCAGTTCGATGTAACCCACTCGTGCACCCAACTGATCTTCAGCA
TCTTTTACTTTCACCAGCGTTTCTGGGTGAGCAAAAACAGGAAGGCAAAATGCCGCAAAAAAGGGAATAA
GGGCGACACGGAAATGTTGAATACTCATACTCTTCCTTTTTCAATATTATTGAAGCATTTATCAGGGTTA
TTGTCTCATGAGCGGATACATATTTGAATGTATTTAGAAAAATAAACAAATAGGGGTTCCGCGCACATTT
CCCCGAAAAGTGCCACCTGACGTC
