>Addgene plasmid #139687 | pcDNA8-Flag-LARS(1-720aa) | depositor partial sequence | sequence record 270346 | pcDNA8-Flag-LARS(1-720aa) sequence 1434 bps
CCNGGNCNNTNGCGCAGCNCTCNGGCTACTANAGAACCCACTGCTTACTGGCTTATCGNAATTAATACGA
CNCANNTATNGGGAGACCCAAGCTTGGGGGGCGGCCGCCATGGATTATNAAGATGATGATGATGGATCGG
ATCCCATGGCGGAAAGAAAAGGAACAGCCAAAGTGGACTTTTTGAAGAAGATTGAGAAAGAAATCCAACA
GAAATGGGATACTGAGAGAGTGTTTGAGGTCAATGCATCTAATTTAGAGAAACAGACCAGCAAGGGCAAG
TATTTTGTAACCTTCCCATATCCATATATGAATGGACGCCTTCATTTGGGACACACGTTTTCTTTATCCA
AATGTGAGTTTGCTGTAGGGTACCAGCGATTGAAAGGAAAATGTTGTCTGTTTCCCTTTGGCCTGCACTG
TACTGGAATGCCTATTAAGGCATGTGCTGATAAGTTGAAAAGAGAAATAGAGCTGTATGGTTGCCCCCCT
GATTTTCCAGATGAAGAAGAGGAAGAGGAAGAAACCAGTGTTAAAACAGAAGATATAATAATTAAGGATA
AAGCTAAAGGAAAAAAGAGTAAAGCTGCTGCTAAAGCTGGATCTTCTAAATACCAGTGGGGCATTATGAA
ATCCCTTGGCCTGTCTGATGAAGAGATAGTAAAATTTTCTGAAGCAGAACATTGGCTTGATTATTTCCCG
CCACTGGCTATTCAGGATTTAAAAAGAATGGGTTTGAAGGTAGACTGGCGTCGTTCCTTCATCACCACTG
ATGTTTAATCCTTACTATGATTCATTTGTCAGATGGGCAATTTTTACCATTAAGAGAAAGAAACCAAAAT
TAAATTTGGGGAAGCGGTATACCAATTTTACTCTCCGAAAGATGGACAGCCTTGCATGGGATCATGATAG
ACAAAACTGGGAGAGGGGTGTTGGACCTCCAGGANTNTTACTTTACTCAAAATGGAAGGNGGCTTGANCC
NTACCCNTTCTAAATTAAGTGGGCCNGAAAAGGTNAAANTTTTTTNTTTGGGGGCNTCNTACTCNNNANA
CNTGAAACCNGGTTTTGGGCCANACAAATTGTTGGGTTTCNTCCTGAAATGNAGTNCATTGGGAATNGNA
ACGGGGANTGGGGTTTTTTTCCTCNGNNNCCCNAAAAGCNGCCCGGAAANTNNTCCTTNCCGGGGTTTNN
CCAAAANAATGGNTTGGNCCCTNTTGTTTAAGAATTAAAGGGGGGANGAAATTTNTNGGNGCCTCCCCTT
NCCCCCCTTTAAAANCNAANANGGGTTNCTTTTTNCCCANNTAAATANAAGGNAANAAGGCCCGGGGGGT
TCCAANNTCCCCCCCCCCCCTGNNANTTCCCCCCCAAATTNAAAAACCNCCCTCCCACAAAGGAANNNAT
TNTTNTTTNCTTTCCNCCCNCNTAAAACCNNTTG
